>Addgene plasmid #55115 | mCherry-Paxillin-KM-N-18 | addgene partial sequence | sequence record 128569 | mCherry-R 5'-TTGGTCACCTTCAGCTTGG-3'
CGCCCTCGCCCTCGATCTCGAACTCGTGGCCGTTCACGGAGCCCTCCATGTGCACCTTGAAGCGCATGAA
CTCCTTGATGATGGCCATGTTATCCTCCTCGCCCTTGCTCACCATGGTGGCGACCGGTGGATCCGCGCTA
CCACTGGCTGCGCTTGCTCCACCGCTGCTACAGAAGAGTTTGAGAAAGCAGTTCTGACAGTAGGGCTTGT
CGTTCTGTTCTTTGAAGGTTCCTTTGTTGAGCTGCTTGAGGCAGAAGGCACAGACAAAGTGTTCGGGGTG
AAATTTCTTGCCCATGGCAGTGATGCAGCGTCCCGTGATGGGCTTCTGGCAGCCAGAGCACAGCGAGCCG
CGGCGCTCGTGGTAATGCACCTCGCAGTAGGGCTGCCCGTCGTGCTCGAAGAAGCTGCCGTTGATGAACG
GTGTGAAACATTCCCGACAGACAAAGCACTCAGGGTGCCACAGGGTGTTTAAGGCAGAAATGTAATTTTC
CAGGATAGCCCGGGCACAGCCTCCACACTTGGGAGCAAACATGTCAAAGTAGTCCTTGCGGCAATAGGCT
TTGCCATCCTTCTCATGAAATCCTTCAGGTCCAAAGAAAACTCCACACTGGGCACAGAAAAAGTGTTCAG
GGTGCCACGTCCTGTCCAAAGCCGTCACCACTTTATCAAGGATTGGCCCATTGCAGTAGTAGCAGCGAGG
AGAGAAGAGGTTGTGATAGTCCTTCTCACAGTAGGGCTGCCCATCCCGCTCAAAGAAGTTCCGTGATCCA
ATCTCCTCCTGGCAGT
