>Addgene plasmid #55115 | mCherry-Paxillin-KM-N-18 | depositor partial sequence | sequence record 128570 | Insert sequence
ACCGTCAGATCCGCTAGCGCCACCATGATGGACGACCTCGATGCCTTACTGGCAGACCTGGAATCCACCA
CCTCGCATATCTCTAAGCGACCGGTGTTTCTAACAGAGGAAACGCCTTACTCCTACCCAACTGGAAACCA
TACGTACCAGGAGATTGCTGTGCCACCGCCGGTGCCCCCGCCGCCTTCCAGTGAGGCCCTAAATGGCACT
GTGATTGACCCCTTAGACCAGTGGCAACCCAGCGTGTCCAGATACGGCCACCAGCAACCTCAGTCCCAGT
CTCCGATATACAGCTCTAGTGCCAAAAGCTCCAGTGCCTCTGTTCCTAGAGACGGGCTCAGCTCCCCTTC
TCCCCGTGCCAGTGAGGAGGAACACGTGTACAGCTTCCCAAACAAGCAGAAGTCTGCAGAACCATCTCCC
TCACTGACCAGCACCTCCCTGGGCAGCAACCTCTCGGAACTGGACAGGCTTCTCCTGGAACTGAATGCTG
TTCAACATAATCCCCCCAGTGGCTTCTCAGCAGATGAAGTCAGCAGAAGCCCATCACTGCCCAATGTGAC
CGGACCTCACTATGTCATCCCAGAGAGCAGCAGCTCTGCAGGAGGGAAGGCTGCACCCCCTACAAAAGAA
AAACCAAAGCGGAATGGTGGGCGTGGGATTGAAGATGTGCGTCCCAGTGTGGAGAGCCTGCTGGATGAGC
TGGAGAGCTCTGTGCCAAGCCCAGTCCCTGCAATCACTGTGAGCCAAGGGGAGGTGAGCAGCCCCCAGCG
TGTCAACGCCAGTCAGCAGCAGACCCGTATCTCTGCTTCTTCAGCTACACGAGAACTGGATGAGCTGATG
GCGTCCCTCTCTGACTTTAAGTTCATGGCACAGGGGAAAGCCGGCGGCAGCAGCTCCCCACCATCCACCA
CCCCAAAGCCTGGCAGTCAGCTGGACACCATGCTGGGAAGTCTGCAGTCTGACCTGAACAAACTGGGGGT
AGCGACGGTCGCCAAGGGTGTGTGCGGAGCCTGCAAGAAGCCGATTGCTGGGCAGGTAGTTACAGCCATG
GGGAAGACCTGGCACCCTGAGCACTTCGTCTGCACCCACTGCCAGGAGGAGATTGGATCACGGAACTTCT
TTGAGCGGGATGGGCAGCCCTACTGTGAGAAGGACTATCACAACCTCTTCTCTCCTCGCTGCTACTACTG
CAATGGGCCAATCCTTGATAAAGTGGTGACGGCTTTGGACAGGACGTGGCACCCTGAACACTTTTTCTGT
GCCCAGTGTGGAGTTTTCTTTGGACCTGAAGGATTTCATGAGAAGGATGGCAAAGCCTATTGCCGCAAGG
ACTACTTTGACATGTTTGCTCCCAAGTGTGGAGGCTGTGCCCGGGCTATCCTGGAAAATTACATTTCTGC
CTTAAACACCCTGTGGCACCCTGAGTGCTTTGTCTGTCGGGAATGTTTCACACCGTTCATCAACGGCAGC
TTCTTCGAGCACGACGGGCAGCCCTACTGCGAGGTGCATTACCACGAGCGCCGCGGCTCGCTGTGCTCTG
GCTGCCAGAAGCCCATCACGGGACGCTGCATCACTGCCATGGGCAAGAAATTTCACCCCGAACACTTTGT
CTGTGCCTTCTGCCTCAAGCAGCTCAACAAAGGAACCTTCAAAGAACAGAACGACAAGCCCTACTGTCAG
AACTGCTTTCTCAAACTCTTCTGTAGCAGCGGTGGAGCAAGCGCAGCCAGTGGTAGCGCGGATCCACCGG
TCGCCACCATGGTGAGCAAGGGCGAGGAGGATAACATGGCCATCATCAAGGAGTTCATGCGCTTCAAGGT
GCACATGGAGGGCTCCGTGAACGGCCACGAGTTCGAGATCGAGGGCGAGGGCGAGGGCCGCCCCTACGAG
GGCACCCAGACCGCCAAGCTGAAGGTGACCAAGGGTGGCCCCCTGCCCTTCGCCTGGGACATCCTGTCCC
CTCAGTTCATGTACGGCTCCAAGGCCTACGTGAAGCACCCCGCCGACATCCCCGACTACTTGAAGCTGTC
CTTCCCCGAGGGCTTCAAGTGGGAGCGCGTGATGAACTTCGAGGACGGCGGCGTGGTGACCGTGACCCAG
GACTCCTCCCTGCAGGACGGCGAGTTCATCTACAAGGTGAAGCTGCGCGGCACCAACTTCCCCTCCGACG
GCCCCGTAATGCAGAAGAAGACCATGGGCTGGGAGGCCTCCTCCGAGCGGATGTACCCCGAGGACGGCGC
CCTGAAGGGCGAGATCAAGCAGAGGCTGAAGCTGAAGGACGGCGGCCACTACGACGCTGAGGTCAAGACC
ACCTACAAGGCCAAGAAGCCCGTGCAGCTGCCCGGCGCCTACAACGTCAACATCAAGTTGGACATCACCT
CCCACAACGAGGACTACACCATCGTGGAACAGTACGAACGCGCCGAGGGCCGCCACTCCACCGGCGGCAT
GGACGAGCTGTACAAGTAAAGCGGCCGCGACTCTAGATCATAATCAGCCATACCACATT
