[The description below was written by a language model from this plasmid's Addgene catalogue record.]
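Description:
mCherry-Paxillin-KM-N-18 is a mammalian expression plasmid built on the mCherry-N1 backbone (about 4.75 kb without the insert), an N1-style fusion vector in which a gene of interest is placed upstream of the fluorescent protein coding sequence. It is maintained as a high-copy plasmid in E. coli under kanamycin selection, and it carries a neomycin resistance marker that allows G418 selection of stably transfected mammalian cells. No feature table is provided with the record, so the origins of replication and other backbone elements are not listed. The use of an SV40 polyA sequencing primer suggests that an SV40 polyadenylation signal lies downstream of the expression cassette.

The insert is chicken (Gallus gallus) paxillin, a scaffolding protein of focal adhesions, expressed from the CMV promoter with mCherry fused to its C terminus. The "KM" designation corresponds to a recorded mutation that removes a Kozak sequence. The record does not say where this sequence lies or why it was changed. The "N-18" in the name likely refers to the N1-type orientation and a linker between paxillin and mCherry, but this too is not stated explicitly. The resulting red fluorescent fusion protein (excitation about 587 nm, emission about 610 nm) localises to focal adhesions. The plasmid therefore serves as a marker for visualising these structures by fluorescence microscopy in transfected cells, for example in studies of cell adhesion, spreading and migration, or in combination with spectrally distinct fluorescent fusions.
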