Addgene plasmid #55115: mCherry-Paxillin-KM-N-18
Purpose: Localization: Focal Adhesions, Excitation: 587, Emission: 610
Depositing lab: Michael Davidson. Depositing organization: Florida State University, Tallahassee.
Backbone
  Vector backbone: mCherry-N1
  Backbone size w/o insert (bp): 4750
  Vector type: Mammalian Expression
  Selectable markers: Neomycin (select with G418)
Growth in bacteria
  Bacterial resistance: Kanamycin, 50 μg/mL
  Growth temperature: 37°C
  Growth strain: DH5alpha
  Copy number: High Copy
Gene/Insert
  Gene/Insert name: Paxillin KM (alt name: NM_204984.1)
  Species: G. gallus (chicken)
  Mutation: Mutation to remove Kozak sequence
  Promoter: CMV
  Tag / fusion protein: mCherry (C terminal on backbone)
  Cloning method: Unknown
  Sequencing primers: 5′ CMV-F; 3′ SV40pA-R
Terms and licenses: Academic/Nonprofit Terms; Industry Terms: Not Available to Industry
Depositor comments: . Excitation = 587; Emission = 610
How to cite: mCherry-Paxillin-KM-N-18 was a gift from Michael Davidson (Addgene plasmid # 55115 ; http://n2t.net/addgene:55115 ; RRID:Addgene_55115)
